Addgene plasmid #235929: pME_Cp_0_5_043_rbcL_3'UTR_Nt
Purpose: rbcL 3'UTR Nicotiana tabacum
Depositing lab: Tobias Erb. Depositing organization: Max Planck Institute for Terrestrial Microbiology. Publication: A modular high-throughput approach for advancing synthetic biology in the chloroplast of Chlamydomonas. Inckemann RM, Chotel T, Burgis M, Brinkmann CK, Andreas L, Baumann J, Sharma P, Klose M, Barrett J, Ries F, Paczia N, Glatter T, Mackinder LCM, Willmund F, Erb TJ. Nat Plants. 2025 Nov;11(11):2332-2349. doi: 10.1038/s41477-025-02126-2. Epub 2025 Nov 3. PubMed 41184475.
Backbone
  Vector backbone: pME_Cp_UAV_GFP
  Backbone size w/o insert (bp): 2101
  Vector type: Synthetic Biology
Growth in bacteria
  Bacterial resistance: Chloramphenicol, 25 μg/mL
  Growth temperature: 37°C
  Growth strain: DH5alpha
  Copy number: High Copy
Gene/Insert
  Gene/Insert name: rbcL 3'UTR
  Species: Nicotiana tabacum
  Insert size (bp): 150
  Cloning method: Restriction Enzyme; 5′ cloning site BsaI (destroyed during cloning); 3′ cloning site BsaI (destroyed during cloning)
  Sequencing primers: 5′ CGTATCACGAGGCAGAATTTC; 3′ CCTGCATAACGCGAAGTAATC
Terms and licenses: Academic/Nonprofit Terms; Industry Terms: Not Available to Industry
Depositor comments: Please visit https://doi.org/10.1101/2024.05.08.593163 for bioRxiv preprint.
How to cite: pME_Cp_0_5_043_rbcL_3'UTR_Nt was a gift from Tobias Erb (Addgene plasmid # 235929 ; http://n2t.net/addgene:235929 ; RRID:Addgene_235929)
