[The description below was written by a language model from this plasmid's Addgene catalogue record and pLannotate feature annotations shown in this document.]
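Description:
pME_Cp_0_5_043_rbcL_3'UTR_Nt is a small (about 2.25 kb) synthetic-biology part plasmid that stores a single regulatory element, the 3' untranslated region of the rbcL gene from Nicotiana tabacum, as a roughly 150 bp insert. It is built on the pME_Cp_UAV_GFP backbone; the name suggests an acceptor vector whose GFP placeholder is replaced by the incoming part, although the record does not spell this out. The part was inserted through BsaI sites that were destroyed during cloning, consistent with Golden Gate-style (Type IIS) assembly. It belongs to a modular toolkit developed for engineering the chloroplast of Chlamydomonas.

The backbone is purely a bacterial propagation vehicle. It carries a high-copy ColE1/pUC-type origin of replication, plus a short annotated fragment resembling the RSF origin. Selection relies on a chloramphenicol acetyltransferase (cat) gene driven by its native promoter and followed by the lambda t0 terminator. The insert region is not itself annotated in the feature table, but it lies in the interval between BioBrick prefix and suffix sequences. That interval is insulated by a putative bacterial terminator upstream and the his operon terminator downstream, which limit transcriptional read-through between the part and the backbone.

There is no promoter, coding sequence or reporter associated with the insert. On its own the plasmid expresses nothing beyond the resistance marker. In plastid expression cassettes, 3' UTRs such as that of rbcL are placed downstream of a coding sequence, where they generally stabilise the transcript and define its 3' end. This construct is therefore best understood as a library component to be combined with promoter, 5' UTR and coding-sequence parts when assembling chloroplast transgene cassettes.
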