Features (pLannotate 1.2.2; 9 found; start..end, strand, type, name):
    764..858     -  terminator     lambda t0 terminator: transcription terminator from phage lambda
    882..1538    -  CDS            cat: CAT_ECOLX - Experimental evidence at protein level: Swiss-Prot protein existence level 1. This enzyme is an effector of chloramphenicol resistance in bacteria. From Escherichia coli. This protein is used as a marker in many commonly used cloning vectors, such as pACYC184.
   1539..1636    -  promoter       cat promoter: promoter of the E. coli cat gene encoding chloramphenicol acetyltransferase
   1722..1765    -  terminator     bacterial terminator: putative bacterial transcription terminator
   1768..1789    +  misc_feature   BioBrick prefix: BioBrick prefix for parts that do not start with "ATG"
   1972..1991    +  misc_feature   BioBrick suffix: universal suffix for all parts
   1992..2049    +  terminator     his operon terminator: This putative transcriptin terminator from the E. coli his operon has a 2-bp deletion introduced during synthesis. Its efficiency has not been determined.
   2068..2196    -  rep_origin     RSF ori (fragment): Plasmids containing the RSF 1030 origin of replication can be propagated in E. coli cells that contain additional plasmids with compatible origins.
   2244..581     -  rep_origin     ori (across the origin): high-copy-number ColE1/pMB1/pBR322/pUC origin of replication
>Addgene plasmid #235929 | pME_Cp_0_5_043_rbcL_3'UTR_Nt | addgene full sequence | sequence record 471505 | Addgene NGS Result
GGCTCCGCCCCCCTGACGAGCATCACAAAAATCGACGCTCAAGTCAGAGGTGGCGAAACCCGACAGGACT
ATAAAGATACCAGGCGTTTCCCCCTGGAAGCTCCCTCGTGCGCTCTCCTGTTCCGACCCTGCCGCTTACC
GGATACCTGTCCGCCTTTCTCCCTTCGGGAAGCGTGGCGCTTTCTCATAGCTCACGCTGTAGGTATCTCA
GTTCGGTGTAGGTCGTTCGCTCCAAGCTGGGCTGTGTGCACGAACCCCCCGTTCAGCCCGACCGCTGCGC
CTTATCCGGTAACTATCGTCTTGAGTCCAACCCGGTAAGACACGACTTATCGCCACTGGCAGCAGCCACT
GGTAACAGGATTAGCAGAGCGAGGTATGTAGGCGGTGCTACAGAGTTCTTGAAGTGGTGGCCTAACTACG
GCTACACTAGAAGAACAGTATTTGGTATCTGCGCTCTGCTGAAGCCAGTTACCTTCGGAAAAAGAGTTGG
TAGCTCTTGATCCGGCAAACAAACCACCGCTGGTAGCGGTGGTTTTTTTGTTTGCAAGCAGCAGATTACG
CGCAGAAAAAAAGGATCTCAAGAAGATCCTTTGATCTTTTCTACGGGGTCTGACGCTCAGTGGAACGAAA
ACTCACGTTAAGGGATTTTGGTCATGAGATTATCAAAAAGGATCTTCACCTAGATCCTTTTAAATTAAAA
ATGAAGTTTTAAATCAATCTAAAGTATATATGAGTAAACTTGGTCTGACAGCTCGAGGCTTGGATTCTCA
CCAATAAAAAACGCCCGGCGGCAACCGAGCGTTCTGAACAAATCCAGATGGAGTTCTGAGGTCATTACTG
GATCTATCAACAGGAGTCCAAGCGAGCTCGATATCAAATTACGCCCCGCCCTGCCACTCGTCGCAGTACT
GTTGTAATTCATTAAGCATTCTGCCGACATGGAAGCCATCACAAACGGCATGATGAACCTGAATCGCCAG
CGGCATCAGCACCTTGTCGCCTTGCGTATAATATTTGCCCATGGTGAAAACGGGGGCGAAGAAGTTGTCC
ATATTGGCCACGTTTAAATCAAAACTGGTGAAACTCACCCAGGGATTGGCTGATACGAAAAACATATTCT
CAATAAACCCTTTAGGGAAATAGGCCAGGTTTTCACCGTAACACGCCACATCTTGCGAATATATGTGTAG
AAACTGCCGGAAATCGTCGTGGTATTCACTCCAGAGTGATGAAAACGTTTCAGTTTGCTCATGGAAAACG
GTGTAACAAGGGTGAACACTATCCCATATCACCAGCTCACCGTCTTTCATTGCCATACGAAATTCCGGAT
GAGCATTCATCAGGCGGGCAAGAATGTGAATAAAGGCCGGATAAAACTTGTGCTTATTTTTCTTTACGGT
CTTTAAAAAGGCCGTAATATCCAGCTGAACGGTCTGGTTATAGGTACATTGAGCAACTGACTGAAATGCC
TCAAAATGTTCTTTACGATGCCATTGGGATATATCAACGGTGGTATATCCAGTGATTTTTTTCTCCATTT
TAGCTTCCTTAGCTCCTGAAAATCTCGATAACTCAAAAAATACGCCCGGTAGTGATCTTATTTCATTATG
GTGAAAGTTGGAACCTCTTACGTGCCCGATCAACTCGAGTGCCACCTGACGTCTAAGAAACCATTATTAT
CATGACATTAACCTATAAAAATAGGCGTATCACGAGGCAGAATTTCAGATAAAAAAAATCCTTAGCTTTC
GCTAAGGATGATTTCTGGAATTCGCGGCCGCTTCTAGAGCGATGAGTGGTCTCGGCTTAAAAACAGTAGA
CATTAGCAGATAAATTAGCAGGAAATAAAGAAGGATAAGGAGAAAGAACTCAAGTAATTATCCTTCGTTC
TCTTAATTGAATTGCAATTAAACTCGGCCCAATCTTTTACTAAAAGGATTGAGCCGAATACGCTTGAGAC
CACTCATCGCGACTAGTAGCGGCCGCTGCAGTCCGGCAAAAAAGGGCAAGGTGTCACCACCCTGCCCTTT
TTCTTTAAAACCGAAAAGATTACTTCGCGTTATGCAGGCTTCCTCGCTCACTGACTCGCTGCGCTCGGTC
GTTCGGCTGCGGCGAGCGGTATCAGCTCACTCAAAGGCGGTAATACGGTTATCCACAGAATCAGGGGATA
ACGCAGGAAAGAACATGTGAGCAAAAGGCCAGCAAAAGGCCAGGAACCGTAAAAAGGCCGCGTTGCTGGC
GTTTTTCCACA
